Addgene plasmid #32634: pSADdeltaG-F3
Depositing lab: Edward Callaway. Depositing organization: Salk Institute for Biological Studies. Publication: New rabies virus variants for monitoring and manipulating activity and gene expression in defined neural circuits. Osakada F, Mori T, Cetin AH, Marshel JH, Virgen B, Callaway EM. Neuron. 2011 Aug 25;71(4):617-31. 10.1016/j.neuron.2011.07.005 PubMed 21867879.
Backbone
  Vector backbone: pcDNA3.1/Zeo
  Backbone manufacturer: Invitrogen
  Backbone size w/o insert (bp): 5015
  Vector type: Mammalian Expression
  Selectable markers: Zeocin
Growth in bacteria
  Bacterial resistance: Ampicillin, 100 μg/mL
  Growth temperature: 37°C
  Growth strain: DH5alpha
  Copy number: High Copy
Gene/Insert
  Gene/Insert name: B19N, B19P, B19M and B19L
  Species: Rabies virus
  Insert size (bp): 10000
  Mutation: In frame insertion of Ser after aa10 in M (matrix protein).
  Promoter: CMV
  Cloning method: Restriction Enzyme; 5′ cloning site NA (unknown if destroyed); 3′ cloning site NA (unknown if destroyed)
  Sequencing primers: 5′ CMV-F; 3′ BGH-rev
Terms and licenses: Academic/Nonprofit Terms; Industry Terms: Not Available to Industry
Depositor comments: To construct the rabies virus genomic cDNA, several pieces of rabies genomic cDNA were ligated with unique restriction enzyme sites, AgeI, MluI, BlpI, BstZ17I, and BstBI. Addition of HamRz and HdvRz sequences were performed by PCR using synthesized primers designed to attach these ribozyme sequences. The pSADdeltaG-F3 has 3 unique restriction enzyme sites Sbf1, Srf1 and NheI for cloning the first gene and 3 unique restriction enzyme sites PacI, AscI and SacII for cloning the second gene between B19M and B19L.
How to cite: pSADdeltaG-F3 was a gift from Edward Callaway (Addgene plasmid # 32634 ; http://n2t.net/addgene:32634 ; RRID:Addgene_32634)
