[The description below was written by a language model from this plasmid's Addgene catalogue record and pLannotate feature annotations shown in this document.]
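Description:
pSADdeltaG-F3 is a rabies virus genomic cDNA plasmid built in the pcDNA3.1/Zeo mammalian expression backbone. It carries a glycoprotein-deleted genome of the SAD B19 strain and serves as an empty cloning vector for making recombinant, G-deleted rabies viruses. The sequenced plasmid is about 15.3 kb. It is maintained at high copy in E. coli through a ColE1/pUC-type origin with ampicillin resistance. It also carries an f1 origin and a Zeocin resistance cassette (BleoR) driven by both the SV40 and EM7 promoters, so selection is possible in mammalian cells as well as in bacteria.

The payload is the viral genome encoding N, P, M and L in their native order, transcribed from the CMV enhancer/promoter, with a T7 promoter also present upstream. A hammerhead ribozyme precedes the genome and a hepatitis delta virus ribozyme follows it, ahead of the bGH polyadenylation signal. Self-cleavage by these ribozymes trims the primary transcript to precise viral termini, which is needed for encapsidation and replication. The G gene is absent. In its place, between M and L, are two sets of unique restriction sites (SbfI/SrfI/NheI and PacI/AscI/SacII) that allow one or two transgenes to be inserted. The record notes an in-frame serine insertion after residue 10 of the matrix protein. Short fragment annotations such as the HIV LTR, lacI and RSF ori hits are probably incidental sequence matches rather than functional parts.

Because the genome lacks G, viruses recovered from it need glycoprotein supplied in trans to spread. The associated publication describes such rabies variants as tools for monitoring and manipulating activity and gene expression in defined neural circuits.
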