Features (pLannotate 1.2.2; 27 found; start..end, strand, type, name):
     27..406     +  enhancer       CMV enhancer: human cytomegalovirus immediate early enhancer
    407..610     +  promoter       CMV promoter: human cytomegalovirus (CMV) immediate early promoter
    606..639     +  LTR            5' LTR (truncated) (fragment): truncated 5' long terminal repeat (LTR) from HIV-1
    655..673     +  promoter       T7 promoter: promoter for bacteriophage T7 RNA polymerase
    699..724     +  misc_RNA       sTRSV HHRz (fragment): hammerhead ribozyme from the tobacco ringspot virus satellite RNA (Khvorova et al., 2003)
    810..2159    +  CDS            N: NCAP_RABVS - Experimental evidence at protein level: Swiss-Prot protein existence level 1. Encapsidates the genome in a ratio of one protein N per nine ribonucleotides, protecting it from nucleases. If expressed without protein P it binds non-specifically RNA and therefore can bind it's own mRNA. Interaction with protein P abolishes any non-specific RNA binding, and prevents phosphorylation. The soluble N-P complex encapsidates specifically the genomic RNA, with protein N protecting the genome like a pearl necklace. The encapsidated genomic RNA is termed the nucleocapsid (NC) and serves as tem
   2253..3143    +  CDS            P: PHOSP_RABVS - Experimental evidence at protein level: Swiss-Prot protein existence level 1. Non catalytic polymerase cofactor and regulatory protein that plays a role in viral transcription and replication. Stabilizes the RNA polymerase L to the N-RNA template and binds the soluble protein N, preventing it from encapsidating non-genomic RNA. Also inhibits host IFN-alpha and IFN-beta signaling by binding and retaining phosphorylated STAT1 in the cytoplasm or by inhibiting the DNA binding of STAT1 in the nucleus. Might be involved, through interaction with host dynein, in intracellular microtubu
   3238..3843    +  CDS            M: MATRX_RABVS - Experimental evidence at protein level: Swiss-Prot protein existence level 1. Plays a major role in assembly, budding and uncoating of virion after membrane fusion (PubMed:33208464). Completely covers the ribonucleoprotein coil and keep it in condensed bullet-shaped form. Inhibits viral transcription and stimulates replication. Plays a major role in early induction of TRAIL-mediated apoptosis in infected neurons (PubMed:12771432, PubMed:9847327). From Rabies virus (strain SAD B19) (RABV).
   4221..10601   +  CDS            L: L_RABVS - Experimental evidence at protein level: Swiss-Prot protein existence level 1. RNA-directed RNA polymerase that catalyzes the replication of viral genomic RNA. The template is composed of the viral RNA tightly encapsidated by the nucleoprotein (N). The replicase mode is dependent on intracellular N protein concentration. In this mode, the polymerase replicates the whole viral genome without recognizing transcriptional signals, and the replicated genome is not caped or polyadenylated. From Rabies virus (strain SAD B19) (RABV).
  10733..10825   +  ncRNA          HDV ribozyme: Accession: RF00094 - Hepatitis delta virus ribozyme
  10980..11204   +  polyA_signal   bGH poly(A) signal: bovine growth hormone polyadenylation signal
  11208..11229   +  promoter       SV40 promoter (fragment): SV40 enhancer and early promoter
  11250..11678   +  rep_origin     f1 ori (sequence partly withheld): f1 bacteriophage origin of replication; arrow indicates direction of (+) strand synthesis
  11692..12021   +  promoter       SV40 promoter: SV40 enhancer and early promoter
  12069..12116   +  promoter       EM7 promoter: synthetic bacterial promoter&nbsp
  12135..12509   +  CDS            BleoR: antibiotic-binding protein; Sh ble from Streptoalloteichus hindustanus; confers resistance to bleomycin, phleomycin, and Zeocin™
  12519..12644   +  CDS            ble (fragment): BLE_KLEPN - Experimental evidence at protein level: Swiss-Prot protein existence level 1. Binding protein with a strong affinity to the bleomycin family of antibiotics. Binds to CL990; an antimitotic-antibiotic compound. From Klebsiella pneumoniae.
  12639..12760   +  polyA_signal   SV40 poly(A) signal: SV40 polyadenylation signal
  12831..12853   -  protein_bind   lac operator (fragment): The lac repressor binds to the lac operator to inhibit transcription in E. coli. This inhibition can be relieved by adding lactose or isopropyl-β-D-thiogalactopyranoside (IPTG). lac repressor encoded by lacI
  12857..12887   -  promoter       lac promoter: promoter for the E. coli lac operon
  12902..12923   -  protein_bind   CAP binding site: CAP binding activates transcription in the presence of cAMP. E. coli catabolite activator protein
  12936..13028   -  CDS            lacI (fragment): lac repressor; lacI; The lac repressor binds to the lac operator to inhibit transcription in E. coli. This inhibition can be relieved by adding lactose or isopropyl-β-D-thiogalactopyranoside (IPTG).
  13030..13163   -  rep_origin     RSF ori (fragment): Plasmids containing the RSF 1030 origin of replication can be propagated in E. coli cells that contain additional plasmids with compatible origins.
  13371..13959   -  rep_origin     ori: high-copy-number ColE1/pMB1/pBR322/pUC origin of replication
  14130..14990   -  CDS            AmpR: β-lactamase; bla; confers resistance to ampicillin, carbenicillin, and related antibiotics
  14991..15095   -  promoter       AmpR promoter: bla
  15154..15206   -  misc_feature   bom (fragment): basis of mobility region from pBR322
>Addgene plasmid #32634 | pSADdeltaG-F3 | addgene full sequence | sequence record 221973 | Addgene NGS Result
CGATGTACGGGCCAGATATACGCGTTGACATTGATTATTGACTAGTTATTAATAGTAATCAATTACGGGG
TCATTAGTTCATAGCCCATATATGGAGTTCCGCGTTACATAACTTACGGTAAATGGCCCGCCTGGCTGAC
CGCCCAACGACCCCCGCCCATTGACGTCAATAATGACGTATGTTCCCATAGTAACGCCAATAGGGACTTT
CCATTGACGTCAATGGGTGGAGTATTTACGGTAAACTGCCCACTTGGCAGTACATCAAGTGTATCATATG
CCAAGTACGCCCCCTATTGACGTCAATGACGGTAAATGGCCCGCCTGGCATTATGCCCAGTACATGACCT
TATGGGACTTTCCTACTTGGCAGTACATCTACGTATTAGTCATCGCTATTACCATGGTGATGCGGTTTTG
GCAGTACATCAATGGGCGTGGATAGCGGTTTGACTCACGGGGATTTCCAAGTCTCCACCCCATTGACGTC
AATGGGAGTTTGTTTTGGCACCAAAATCAACGGGACTTTCCAAAATGTCGTAACAACTCCGCCCCATTGA
CGCAAATGGGCGGTAGGCGTGTACGGTGGGAGGTCTATATAAGCAGAGCTCTCTGGCTAACTAGAGAACC
CACTGCTTACTGGCTTATCGAAATTAATACGACTCACTATAGGGAGACCCAAGCTGGCTAGATTAAGCGT
CTGATGAGTCCGTGAGGACGAAACCCGGAGTCCCGGGTCACGCTTAACAACCAGATCAAAGAAAAAACAG
ACATTGTCAATTGCAAAGCAAAAATGTAACACCCCTACAATGGATGCCGACAAGATTGTATTCAAAGTCA
ATAATCAGGTGGTCTCTTTGAAGCCTGAGATTATCGTGGATCAATATGAGTACAAGTACCCTGCCATCAA
AGATTTGAAAAAGCCCTGTATAACCCTAGGAAAGGCTCCCGATTTAAATAAAGCATACAAGTCAGTTTTG
TCAGGCATGAGCGCCGCCAAACTTAATCCTGACGATGTATGTTCCTATTTGGCAGCGGCAATGCAGTTTT
TTGAGGGGACATGTCCGGAAGACTGGACCAGCTATGGAATTGTGATTGCACGAAAAGGAGATAAGATCAC
CCCAGGTTCTCTGGTGGAGATAAAACGTACTGATGTAGAAGGGAATTGGGCTCTGACAGGAGGCATGGAA
CTGACAAGAGACCCCACTGTCCCTGAGCATGCGTCCTTAGTCGGTCTTCTCTTGAGTCTGTATAGGTTGA
GCAAAATATCCGGGCAAAACACTGGTAACTATAAGACAAACATTGCAGACAGGATAGAGCAGATTTTTGA
GACAGCCCCTTTTGTTAAAATCGTGGAACACCATACTCTAATGACAACTCACAAAATGTGTGCTAATTGG
AGTACTATACCAAACTTCAGATTTTTGGCCGGAACCTATGACATGTTTTTCTCCCGGATTGAGCATCTAT
ATTCAGCAATCAGAGTGGGCACAGTTGTCACTGCTTATGAAGACTGTTCAGGACTGGTATCATTTACTGG
GTTCATAAAACAAATCAATCTCACCGCTAGAGAGGCAATACTATATTTCTTCCACAAGAACTTTGAGGAA
GAGATAAGAAGAATGTTTGAGCCAGGGCAGGAGACAGCTGTTCCTCACTCTTATTTCATCCACTTCCGTT
CACTAGGCTTGAGTGGGAAATCTCCTTATTCATCAAATGCTGTTGGTCACGTGTTCAATCTCATTCACTT
TGTAGGATGCTATATGGGTCAAGTCAGATCCCTAAATGCAACGGTTATTGCTGCATGTGCTCCTCATGAA
ATGTCTGTTCTAGGGGGCTATCTGGGAGAGGAATTCTTCGGGAAAGGGACATTTGAAAGAAGATTCTTCA
GAGATGAGAAAGAACTTCAAGAATACGAGGCGGCTGAACTGACAAAGACTGACGTAGCACTGGCAGATGA
TGGAACTGTCAACTCTGACGACGAGGACTACTTTTCAGGTGAAACCAGAAGTCCGGAGGCTGTTTATACT
CGAATCATGATGAATGGAGGTCGACTAAAGAGATCTCACATACGGAGATATGTCTCAGTCAGTTCCAATC
ATCAAGCCCGTCCAAACTCATTCGCCGAGTTTCTAAACAAGACATATTCGAGTGACTCATAAGAAGTTGA
ATAACAAAATGCCGGAAATCTACGGATTGTGTATATCCATCATGAAAAAAACTAACACCCCTCCTTTCGA
ACCATCCCAAACATGAGCAAGATCTTTGTCAATCCTAGTGCTATTAGAGCCGGTCTGGCCGATCTTGAGA
TGGCTGAAGAAACTGTTGATCTGATCAATAGAAATATCGAAGACAATCAGGCTCATCTCCAAGGGGAACC
CATAGAGGTGGACAATCTCCCTGAGGATATGGGGCGACTTCACCTGGATGATGGAAAATCGCCCAACCAT
GGTGAGATAGCCAAGGTGGGAGAAGGCAAGTATCGAGAGGACTTTCAGATGGATGAAGGAGAGGATCCTA
GCTTCCTGTTCCAGTCATACCTGGAAAATGTTGGAGTCCAAATAGTCAGACAAATGAGGTCAGGAGAGAG
ATTTCTCAAGATATGGTCACAGACCGTAGAAGAGATTATATCCTATGTCGCGGTCAACTTTCCCAACCCT
CCAGGAAAGTCTTCAGAGGATAAATCAACCCAGACTACTGGCCGAGAGCTCAAGAAGGAGACAACACCCA
CTCCTTCTCAGAGAGAAAGCCAATCATCGAAAGCCAGGATGGCGGCTCAAATTGCTTCTGGCCCTCCAGC
CCTTGAATGGTCGGCTACCAATGAAGAGGATGATCTATCAGTGGAGGCTGAGATCGCTCACCAGATTGCA
GAAAGTTTCTCCAAAAAATATAAGTTTCCCTCTCGATCCTCAGGGATACTCTTGTATAATTTTGAGCAAT
TGAAAATGAACCTTGATGATATAGTTAAAGAGGCAAAAAATGTACCAGGTGTGACCCGTTTAGCCCATGA
CGGGTCCAAACTCCCCCTAAGATGTGTACTGGGATGGGTCGCTTTGGCCAACTCTAAGAAATTCCAGTTG
TTAGTCGAATCCGACAAGCTGAGTAAAATCATGCAAGATGACTTGAATCGCTATACATCTTGCTAACCGA
ACCTCTCCCCTCAGTCCCTCTAGACAATAAAATCCGAGATGTCCCAAAGTCAACATGAAAAAAACAGGCA
ACACCACTGATAAATCGATGAACCTCCTACGTAAGATAGTGAAAAACCGCAGGGACGAGGACACTCAAAA
ATCCTCTCCCGCGTCAGCCCCTCTGGATGACGATGACTTGTGGCTTCCACCCCCTGAATACGTCCCGCTG
AAAGAACTTACAGGCAAGAAGAACATGAGGAACTTTTGTATCAACGGAAGGGTTAAAGTGTGTAGCCCGA
ATGGTTACTCGTTCAGGATCCTGCGGCACATTCTGAAATCATTCGACGAGATATATTCTGGGAATCATAG
GATGATCGGGTTAGTCAAAGTGGTTATTGGACTGGCTTTGTCAGGATCTCCAGTCCCTGAGGGCCTGAAC
TGGGTATACAAATTGAGGAGAACCTTTATCTTCCAGTGGGCTGATTCCAGGGGCCCTCTTGAAGGGGAGG
AGTTGGAATACTCTCAGGAGATCACTTGGGATGATGATACTGAGTTCGTCGGATTGCAAATAAGAGTGAT
TGCAAAACAGTGTCATATCCAGGGCAGAGTCTGGTGTATCAACATGAACCCGAGAGCATGTCAACTATGG
TCTGACATGTCTCTTCAGACACAAAGGTCCGAAGAGGACAAAGATTCCTCTCTGCTTCTAGAATAACGTA
CGTCAGATTATATCCCGCAAATTTATCACTTGTTTACCTCTGGAGGAGAGAACATATGGGCTCAACTCCA
ACCCTTGGGAGCAATATAACAAAAAACATGTTATGGTGCCATTAAACCGCTGCATTTCATCAAAGTCAAG
TTGATTACCTTTACATTTTGATCCTCTTGGATGTGAAAAAAACTATTAACATCCCTCAAAGGACCTGCAG
GTACGCGGCCGCTACGCCCGGGCTACGCTAGCATGAAAAAAACTAACACCCCTCCTTAATTAATACGGCG
CGCCTACCCGCGGTAGCTTTTCAGTCGAGAAAAAAACATTAGATCAGAAGAACAACTGGCAACACTTCTC
AACCTGAGACTTACTTCAAGATGCTCGATCCTGGAGAGGTCTATGATGACCCTATTGACCCAATCGAGTT
AGAGGCTGAACCCAGAGGAACCCCCATTGTCCCCAACATCTTGAGGAACTCTGACTACAATCTCAACTCT
CCTTTGATAGAAGATCCTGCTAGACTAATGTTAGAATGGTTAAAAACAGGGAATAGACCTTATCGGATGA
CTCTAACAGACAATTGCTCCAGGTCTTTCAGAGTTTTGAAAGATTATTTCAAGAAGGTAGATTTGGGTTC
TCTCAAGGTGGGCGGAATGGCTGCACAGTCAATGATTTCTCTCTGGTTATATGGTGCCCACTCTGAATCC
AACAGGAGCCGGAGATGTATAACAGACTTGGCCCATTTCTATTCCAAGTCGTCCCCCATAGAGAAGCTGT
TGAATCTCACGCTAGGAAATAGAGGGCTGAGAATCCCCCCAGAGGGAGTGTTAAGTTGCCTTGAGAGGGT
TGATTATGATAATGCATTTGGAAGGTATCTTGCCAACACGTATTCCTCTTACTTGTTCTTCCATGTAATC
ACCTTATACATGAACGCCCTAGACTGGGATGAAGAAAAGACCATCCTAGCATTATGGAAAGATTTAACCT
CAGTGGACATCGGGAAGGACTTGGTAAAGTTCAAAGACCAAATATGGGGACTGCTGATCGTGACAAAGGA
CTTTGTTTACTCCCAAAGTTCCAATTGTCTTTTTGACAGAAACTACACACTTATGCTAAAAGATCTTTTC
TTGTCTCGCTTCAACTCCTTAATGGTCTTGCTCTCTCCCCCAGAGCCCCGATACTCAGATGACTTGATAT
CTCAACTATGCCAGCTGTACATTGCTGGGGATCAAGTCTTGTCTATGTGTGGAAACTCCGGCTATGAAGT
CATCAAAATATTGGAGCCATATGTCGTGAATAGTTTAGTCCAGAGAGCAGAAAAGTTTAGGCCTCTCATT
CATTCCTTGGGAGACTTTCCTGTATTTATAAAAGACAAGGTAAGTCAACTTGAAGAGACGTTCGGTCCCT
GTGCAAGAAGGTTCTTTAGGGCTCTGGATCAATTCGACAACATACATGACTTGGTTTTTGTGTTTGGCTG
TTACAGGCATTGGGGGCACCCATATATAGATTATCGAAAGGGTCTGTCAAAACTATATGATCAGGTTCAC
CTTAAAAAAATGATAGATAAGTCCTACCAGGAGTGCTTAGCAAGCGACCTAGCCAGGAGGATCCTTAGAT
GGGGTTTTGATAAGTACTCCAAGTGGTATCTGGATTCAAGATTCCTAGCCCGAGACCACCCCTTGACTCC
TTATATCAAAACCCAAACATGGCCACCCAAACATATTGTAGACTTGGTGGGGGATACATGGCACAAGCTC
CCGATCACGCAGATCTTTGAGATTCCTGAATCAATGGATCCGTCAGAAATATTGGATGACAAATCACATT
CTTTCACCAGAACGAGACTAGCTTCTTGGCTGTCAGAAAACCGAGGGGGGCCTGTTCCTAGCGAAAAAGT
TATTATCACGGCCCTGTCTAAGCCGCCTGTCAATCCCCGAGAGTTTCTGAGGTCTATAGACCTCGGAGGA
TTGCCAGATGAAGACTTGATAATTGGCCTCAAGCCAAAGGAACGGGAATTGAAGATTGAAGGTCGATTCT
TTGCTCTAATGTCATGGAATCTAAGATTGTATTTTGTCATCACTGAAAAACTCTTGGCCAACTACATCTT
GCCACTTTTTGACGCGCTGACTATGACAGACAACCTGAACAAGGTGTTTAAAAAGCTGATCGACAGGGTC
ACCGGGCAAGGGCTTTTGGACTATTCAAGGGTCACATATGCATTTCACCTGGACTATGAAAAGTGGAACA
ACCATCAAAGATTAGAGTCAACAGAGGATGTATTTTCTGTCCTAGATCAAGTGTTTGGATTGAAGAGAGT
GTTTTCTAGAACACACGAGTTTTTTCAAAAGGCCTGGATCTATTATTCAGACAGATCAGACCTCATCGGG
TTACGGGAGGATCAAATATACTGCTTAGATGCGTCCAACGGCCCAACCTGTTGGAATGGCCAGGATGGCG
GGCTAGAAGGCTTACGGCAGAAGGGCTGGAGTCTAGTCAGCTTATTGATGATAGATAGAGAATCTCAAAT
CAGGAACACAAGAACCAAAATACTAGCTCAAGGAGACAACCAGGTTTTATGTCCGACATACATGTTGTCG
CCAGGGCTATCTCAAGAGGGGCTCCTCTATGAATTGGAGAGAATATCAAGGAATGCACTTTCGATATACA
GAGCCGTCGAGGAAGGGGCATCTAAGCTAGGGCTGATCATCAAGAAAGAAGAGACCATGTGTAGTTATGA
CTTCCTCATCTATGGAAAAACCCCTTTGTTTAGAGGTAACATATTGGTGCCTGAGTCCAAAAGATGGGCC
AGAGTCTCTTGCGTCTCTAATGACCAAATAGTCAACCTCGCCAATATAATGTCGACAGTGTCCACCAATG
CGCTAACAGTGGCACAACACTCTCAATCTTTGATCAAACCGATGAGGGATTTTCTGCTCATGTCAGTACA
GGCAGTCTTTCACTACCTGCTATTTAGCCCAATCTTAAAGGGAAGAGTTTACAAGATTCTGAGCGCTGAA
GGGGAGAGCTTTCTCCTAGCCATGTCAAGGATAATCTATCTAGATCCTTCTTTGGGAGGGATATCTGGAA
TGTCCCTCGGAAGATTCCATATACGACAGTTCTCAGACCCTGTCTCTGAAGGGTTATCCTTCTGGAGAGA
GATCTGGTTAAGCTCCCAAGAGTCCTGGATTCACGCGTTGTGTCAAGAGGCTGGAAACCCAGATCTTGGA
GAGAGAACACTCGAGAGCTTCACTCGCCTTCTAGAAGATCCGACCACCTTAAATATCAGAGGAGGGGCCA
GTCCTACCATTCTACTCAAGGATGCAATCAGAAAGGCTTTATATGACGAGGTGGACAAGGTGGAAAATTC
AGAGTTTCGAGAGGCAATCCTGTTGTCCAAGACCCATAGAGATAATTTTATACTCTTCTTAATATCTGTT
GAGCCTCTGTTTCCTCGATTTCTCAGTGAGCTATTCAGTTCGTCTTTTTTGGGAATCCCCGAGTCAATCA
TTGGATTGATACAAAACTCCCGAACGATAAGAAGGCAGTTTAGAAAGAGTCTCTCAAAAACTTTAGAAGA
ATCCTTCTACAACTCAGAGATCCACGGGATTAGTCGGATGACCCAGACACCTCAGAGGGTTGGGGGGGTG
TGGCCTTGCTCTTCAGAGAGGGCAGATCTACTTAGGGAGATCTCTTGGGGAAGAAAAGTGGTAGGCACGA
CAGTTCCTCACCCTTCTGAGATGTTGGGATTACTTCCCAAGTCCTCTATTTCTTGCACTTGTGGAGCAAC
AGGAGGAGGCAATCCTAGAGTTTCTGTATCAGTACTCCCGTCCTTTGATCAGTCATTTTTTTCACGAGGC
CCCCTAAAGGGATACTTGGGCTCGTCCACCTCTATGTCGACCCAGCTATTCCATGCATGGGAAAAAGTCA
CTAATGTTCATGTGGTGAAGAGAGCTCTATCGTTAAAAGAATCTATAAACTGGTTCATTACTAGAGATTC
CAACTTGGCTCAAGCTCTAATTAGGAACATTATGTCTCTGACAGGCCCTGATTTCCCTCTAGAGGAGGCC
CCTGTCTTCAAAAGGACGGGGTCAGCCTTGCATAGGTTCAAGTCTGCCAGATACAGCGAAGGAGGGTATT
CTTCTGTCTGCCCGAACCTCCTCTCTCATATTTCTGTTAGTACAGACACCATGTCTGATTTGACCCAAGA
CGGGAAGAACTACGATTTCATGTTCCAGCCATTGATGCTTTATGCACAGACATGGACATCAGAGCTGGTA
CAGAGAGACACAAGGCTAAGAGACTCTACGTTTCATTGGCACCTCCGATGCAACAGGTGTGTGAGACCCA
TTGACGACGTGACCCTGGAGACCTCTCAGATCTTCGAGTTTCCGGATGTGTCGAAAAGAATATCCAGAAT
GGTTTCTGGGGCTGTGCCTCACTTCCAGAGGCTTCCCGATATCCGTCTGAGACCAGGAGATTTTGAATCT
CTAAGCGGTAGAGAAAAGTCTCACCATATCGGATCAGCTCAGGGGCTCTTATACTCAATCTTAGTGGCAA
TTCACGACTCAGGATACAATGATGGAACCATCTTCCCTGTCAACATATACGGCAAGGTTTCCCCTAGAGA
CTATTTGAGAGGGCTCGCAAGGGGAGTATTGATAGGATCCTCGATTTGCTTCTTGACAAGAATGACAAAT
ATCAATATTAATAGACCTCTTGAATTGGTCTCAGGGGTAATCTCATATATTCTCCTGAGGCTAGATAACC
ATCCCTCCTTGTACATAATGCTCAGAGAACCGTCTCTTAGAGGAGAGATATTTTCTATCCCTCAGAAAAT
CCCCGCCGCTTATCCAACCACTATGAAAGAAGGCAACAGATCAATCTTGTGTTATCTCCAACATGTGCTA
CGCTATGAGCGAGAGATAATCACGGCGTCTCCAGAGAATGACTGGCTATGGATCTTTTCAGACTTTAGAA
GTGCCAAAATGACGTACCTATCCCTCATTACTTACCAGTCTCATCTTCTACTCCAGAGGGTTGAGAGAAA
CCTATCTAAGAGTATGAGAGATAACCTGCGACAATTGAGTTCTTTGATGAGGCAGGTGCTGGGCGGGCAC
GGAGAAGATACCTTAGAGTCAGACGACAACATTCAACGACTGCTAAAAGACTCTTTACGAAGGACAAGAT
GGGTGGATCAAGAGGTGCGCCATGCAGCTAGAACCATGACTGGAGATTACAGCCCCAACAAGAAGGTGTC
CCGTAAGGTAGGATGTTCAGAATGGGTCTGCTCTGCTCAACAGGTTGCAGTCTCTACCTCAGCAAACCCG
GCCCCTGTCTCGGAGCTTGACATAAGGGCCCTCTCTAAGAGGTTCCAGAACCCTTTGATCTCGGGCTTGA
GAGTGGTTCAGTGGGCAACCGGTGCTCATTATAAGCTTAAGCCTATTCTAGATGATCTCAATGTTTTCCC
ATCTCTCTGCCTTGTAGTTGGGGACGGGTCAGGGGGGATATCAAGGGCAGTCCTCAACATGTTTCCAGAT
GCCAAGCTTGTGTTCAACAGTCTTTTAGAGGTGAATGACCTGATGGCTTCCGGAACACATCCACTGCCTC
CTTCAGCAATCATGAGGGGAGGAAATGATATCGTCTCCAGAGTGATAGATCTTGACTCAATCTGGGAAAA
ACCGTCCGACTTGAGAAACTTGGCAACCTGGAAATACTTCCAGTCAGTCCAAAAGCAGGTCAACATGTCC
TATGACCTCATTATTTGCGATGCAGAAGTTACTGACATTGCATCTATCAACCGGATCACCCTGTTAATGT
CCGATTTTGCATTGTCTATAGATGGACCACTCTATTTGGTCTTCAAAACTTATGGGACTATGCTAGTAAA
TCCAAACTACAAGGCTATTCAACACCTGTCAAGAGCGTTCCCCTCGGTCACAGGGTTTATCACCCAAGTA
ACTTCGTCTTTTTCATCTGAGCTCTACCTCCGATTCTCCAAACGAGGGAAGTTTTTCAGAGATGCTGAGT
ACTTGACCTCTTCCACCCTTCGAGAAATGAGCCTTGTGTTATTCAATTGTAGCAGCCCCAAGAGTGAGAT
GCAGAGAGCTCGTTCCTTGAACTATCAGGATCTTGTGAGAGGATTTCCTGAAGAAATCATATCAAATCCT
TACAATGAGATGATCATAACTCTGATTGACAGTGATGTAGAATCTTTTCTAGTCCACAAGATGGTTGATG
ATCTTGAGTTACAGAGGGGAACTCTGTCTAAAGTGGCTATCATTATAGCCATCATGATAGTTTTCTCCAA
CAGAGTCTTCAACGTTTCCAAACCCCTAACTGACCCCTCGTTCTATCCACCGTCTGATCCCAAAATCCTG
AGGCACTTCAACATATGTTGCAGTACTATGATGTATCTATCTACTGCTTTAGGTGACGTCCCTAGCTTCG
CAAGACTTCACGACCTGTATAACAGACCTATAACTTATTACTTCAGAAAGCAAGTCATTCGAGGGAACGT
TTATCTATCTTGGAGTTGGTCCAACGACACCTCAGTGTTCAAAAGGGTAGCCTGTAATTCTAGCCTGAGT
CTGTCATCTCACTGGATCAGGTTGATTTACAAGATAGTGAAGACTACCAGACTCGTTGGCAGCATCAAGG
ATCTATCCAGAGAAGTGGAAAGACACCTTCATAGGTACAACAGGTGGATCACCCTAGAGGATATCAGATC
TAGATCATCCCTACTAGACTACAGTTGCCTGTGAACCGGATACTCCTGGAAGCCTGCCCATGCTAAGACT
CTTGTGTGATGTATCTTGAAAAAAACAAGATCCTAAATCTGAACCTTTGGTTGTTTGATTGTTTTTCTCA
TTTTTGTTGTTTATTTGTTAAGCGTGGGTCGGCATGGCATCTCCACCTCCTCGCGGTCCGACCTGGGCAT
CCGAAGGAGGACGCACGTCCACTCGGATGGCTAAGGGAGAAGGGCGAATTCCAGCACACTGGCGGCCGTT
ACTAGTGGATCCGAGCTCGGTACCGAGCTCGGATCCACTAGTCCAGTGTGGTGGAATTCTGCAGATATCC
AGCACAGTGGCGGCCGCTCGAGTCTAGAGGGCCCGTTTAAACCCGCTGATCAGCCTCGACTGTGCCTTCT
AGTTGCCAGCCATCTGTTGTTTGCCCCTCCCCCGTGCCTTCCTTGACCCTGGAAGGTGCCACTCCCACTG
TCCTTTCCTAATAAAATGAGGAAATTGCATCGCATTGTCTGAGTAGGTGTCATTCTATTCTGGGGGGTGG
GGTGGGGCAGGACAGCAAGGGGGAGGATTGGGAAGACAATAGCAGGCATGCTGGGGATGCGGTGGGCTCT
ATGGCTTCTGAGGCGGAAAGAACCAGCTGGGGCTCTAGGGGGTATCCCC
[124 nt withheld, positions 11250-11373]
C
[91 nt withheld, positions 11375-11465]
A
[49 nt withheld, positions 11467-11515]
CCTTTGACGTTGGAGTCCACGTTCTTT
[37 nt withheld, positions 11543-11579]
ACCCTATCTCGGTCTATTCTTTTGATTTATAAGGGATTTTGCCGATTTCGGCCTATTGGTTAAAAAATGA
GCTGATTTAACAAAAATTTAACGCGAATTAATTCTGTGGAATGTGTGTCAGTTAGGGTGTGGAAAGTCCC
CAGGCTCCCCAGCAGGCAGAAGTATGCAAAGCATGCATCTCAATTAGTCAGCAACCAGGTGTGGAAAGTC
CCCAGGCTCCCCAGCAGGCAGAAGTATGCAAAGCATGCATCTCAATTAGTCAGCAACCATAGTCCCGCCC
CTAACTCCGCCCATCCCGCCCCTAACTCCGCCCAGTTCCGCCCATTCTCCGCCCCATGGCTGACTAATTT
TTTTTATTTATGCAGAGGCCGAGGCCGCCTCTGCCTCTGAGCTATTCCAGAAGTAGTGAGGAGGCTTTTT
TGGAGGCCTAGGCTTTTGCAAAAAGCTCCCGGGAGCTTGTATATCCATTTTCGGATCTGATCAGCACGTG
TTGACAATTAATCATCGGCATAGTATATCGGCATAGTATAATACGACAAGGTGAGGAACTAAACCATGGC
CAAGTTGACCAGTGCCGTTCCGGTGCTCACCGCGCGCGACGTCGCCGGAGCGGTCGAGTTCTGGACCGAC
CGGCTCGGGTTCTCCCGGGACTTCGTGGAGGACGACTTCGCCGGTGTGGTCCGGGACGACGTGACCCTGT
TCATCAGCGCGGTCCAGGACCAGGTGGTGCCGGACAACACCCTGGCCTGGGTGTGGGTGCGCGGCCTGGA
CGAGCTGTACGCCGAGTGGTCGGAGGTCGTGTCCACGAACTTCCGGGACGCCTCCGGGCCGGCCATGACC
GAGATCGGCGAGCAGCCGTGGGGGCGGGAGTTCGCCCTGCGCGACCCGGCCGGCAACTGCGTGCACTTCG
TGGCCGAGGAGCAGGACTGACACGTGCTACGAGATTTCGATTCCACCGCCGCCTTCTATGAAAGGTTGGG
CTTCGGAATCGTTTTCCGGGACGCCGGCTGGATGATCCTCCAGCGCGGGGATCTCATGCTGGAGTTCTTC
GCCCACCCCAACTTGTTTATTGCAGCTTATAATGGTTACAAATAAAGCAATAGCATCACAAATTTCACAA
ATAAAGCATTTTTTTCACTGCATTCTAGTTGTGGTTTGTCCAAACTCATCAATGTATCTTATCATGTCTG
TATACCGTCGACCTCTAGCTAGAGCTTGGCGTAATCATGGTCATAGCTGTTTCCTGTGTGAAATTGTTAT
CCGCTCACAATTCCACACAACATACGAGCCGGAAGCATAAAGTGTAAAGCCTGGGGTGCCTAATGAGTGA
GCTAACTCACATTAATTGCGTTGCGCTCACTGCCCGCTTTCCAGTCGGGAAACCTGTCGTGCCAGCTGCA
TTAATGAATCGGCCAACGCGCGGGGAGAGGCGGTTTGCGTATTGGGCGCTCTTCCGCTTCCTCGCTCACT
GACTCGCTGCGCTCGGTCGTTCGGCTGCGGCGAGCGGTATCAGCTCACTCAAAGGCGGTAATACGGTTAT
CCACAGAATCAGGGGATAACGCAGGAAAGAACATGTGAGCAAAAGGCCAGCAAAAGGCCAGGAAGGCGCT
CTTCCGCTTCCTCGCTCACTGACTCGCTGCGCTCGGTCGTTCGGCTGCGGCGAGCGGTATCAGCTCACTC
AAAGGCGGTAATACGGTTATCCACAGAATCAGGGGATAACGCAGGAAAGAACATGTGAGCAAAAGGCCAG
CAAAAGGCCAGGAACCGTAAAAAGGCCGCGTTGCTGGCGTTTTTCCATAGGCTCCGCCCCCCTGACGAGC
ATCACAAAAATCGACGCTCAAGTCAGAGGTGGCGAAACCCGACAGGACTATAAAGATACCAGGCGTTTCC
CCCTGGAAGCTCCCTCGTGCGCTCTCCTGTTCCGACCCTGCCGCTTACCGGATACCTGTCCGCCTTTCTC
CCTTCGGGAAGCGTGGCGCTTTCTCATAGCTCACGCTGTAGGTATCTCAGTTCGGTGTAGGTCGTTCGCT
CCAAGCTGGGCTGTGTGCACGAACCCCCCGTTCAGCCCGACCGCTGCGCCTTATCCGGTAACTATCGTCT
TGAGTCCAACCCGGTAAGACACGACTTATCGCCACTGGCAGCAGCCACTGGTAACAGGATTAGCAGAGCG
AGGTATGTAGGCGGTGCTACAGAGTTCTTGAAGTGGTGGCCTAACTACGGCTACACTAGAAGAACAGTAT
TTGGTATCTGCGCTCTGCTGAAGCCAGTTACCTTCGGAAAAAGAGTTGGTAGCTCTTGATCCGGCAAACA
AACCACCGCTGGTAGCGGTGGTTTTTTTGTTTGCAAGCAGCAGATTACGCGCAGAAAAAAAGGATCTCAA
GAAGATCCTTTGATCTTTTCTACGGGGTCTGACGCTCAGTGGAACGAAAACTCACGTTAAGGGATTTTGG
TCATGAGATTATCAAAAAGGATCTTCACCTAGATCCTTTTAAATTAAAAATGAAGTTTTAAATCAATCTA
AAGTATATATGAGTAAACTTGGTCTGACAGTTACCAATGCTTAATCAGTGAGGCACCTATCTCAGCGATC
TGTCTATTTCGTTCATCCATAGTTGCCTGACTCCCCGTCGTGTAGATAACTACGATACGGGAGGGCTTAC
CATCTGGCCCCAGTGCTGCAATGATACCGCGAGACCCACGCTCACCGGCTCCAGATTTATCAGCAATAAA
CCAGCCAGCCGGAAGGGCCGAGCGCAGAAGTGGTCCTGCAACTTTATCCGCCTCCATCCAGTCTATTAAT
TGTTGCCGGGAAGCTAGAGTAAGTAGTTCGCCAGTTAATAGTTTGCGCAACGTTGTTGCCATTGCTACAG
GCATCGTGGTGTCACGCTCGTCGTTTGGTATGGCTTCATTCAGCTCCGGTTCCCAACGATCAAGGCGAGT
TACATGATCCCCCATGTTGTGCAAAAAAGCGGTTAGCTCCTTCGGTCCTCCGATCGTTGTCAGAAGTAAG
TTGGCCGCAGTGTTATCACTCATGGTTATGGCAGCACTGCATAATTCTCTTACTGTCATGCCATCCGTAA
GATGCTTTTCTGTGACTGGTGAGTACTCAACCAAGTCATTCTGAGAATAGTGTATGCGGCGACCGAGTTG
CTCTTGCCCGGCGTCAATACGGGATAATACCGCGCCACATAGCAGAACTTTAAAAGTGCTCATCATTGGA
AAACGTTCTTCGGGGCGAAAACTCTCAAGGATCTTACCGCTGTTGAGATCCAGTTCGATGTAACCCACTC
GTGCACCCAACTGATCTTCAGCATCTTTTACTTTCACCAGCGTTTCTGGGTGAGCAAAAACAGGAAGGCA
AAATGCCGCAAAAAAGGGAATAAGGGCGACACGGAAATGTTGAATACTCATACTCTTCCTTTTTCAATAT
TATTGAAGCATTTATCAGGGTTATTGTCTCATGAGCGGATACATATTTGAATGTATTTAGAAAAATAAAC
AAATAGGGGTTCCGCGCACATTTCCCCGAAAAGTGCCACCTGACGTCGACGGATCGGGAGATCTCCCGAT
CCCCTATGGTGCACTCTCAGTACAATCTGCTCTGATGCCGCATAGTTAAGCCAGTATCTGCTCCCTGCTT
GTGTGTTGGAGGTCGCTGAGTAGTGCGCGAGCAAAATTTAAGCTACAACAAGGCAAGGCTTGACCGACAA
TTGCATGAAGAATCTGCTTAGGGTTAGGCGTTTTGCGCTGCTTCG
