>Addgene plasmid #32634 | pSADdeltaG-F3 | addgene partial sequence | sequence record 38568 | CMV-F 5'-CGCAAATGGGCGGTAGGCGTG-3'
CTCTCTGGCTAACTAGAGAACCCACTGCTTACTGGCTTATCGAAATTAATACGACTCACTATAGGGAGAC
CCAAGCTGGCTAGATTAAGCGTCTGATGAGTCCGTGAGGACGAAACCCGGAGTCCCGGGTCACGCTTAAC
AACCAGATCAAAGAAAAAACAGACATTGTCAATTGCAAAGCAAAAATGTAACACCCCTACAATGGATGCC
GACAAGATTGTATTCAAAGTCAATAATCAGGTGGTCTCTTTGAAGCCTGAGATTATCGTGGATCAATATG
AGTACAAGTACCCTGCCATCAAAGATTTGAAAAAGCCCTGTATAACCCTAGGAAAGGCTCCCGATTTAAA
TAAAGCATACAAGTCAGTTTTGTCAGGCATGAGCGCCGCCAAACTTAATCCTGACGATGTATGTTCCTAT
TTGGCAGCGGCAATGCAGTTTTTTGAGGGGACATGTCCGGAAGACTGGACCAGCTATGGAATTGTGATTG
CACGAAAAGGAGATAAGATCACCCCAGGTTCTCTGGTGGAGATAAAACGTACTGATGTAGAAGGGAATTG
GGCTCTGACAGGAGGCATGGAACTGACAAGAGACCCCACTGTCCCTGAGCATGCGTCCTTAGTCGGTCTT
CTCTTGAGTCTGTATAGGTTGAGCAAAATATCCGGGCAAAACACTGGTAACTATAAGACAAACATTGCAG
ACAGGATAG
