>Addgene plasmid #32634 | pSADdeltaG-F3 | addgene partial sequence | sequence record 38569 | BGH-rev 5'-TAGAAGGCACAGTCGAGG-3'
TCGAGCGGCCGCCACTGTGCTGGATATCTGCAGAATTCCACCACACTGGAACTAGTGGATCCGAGCTCGG
TACCGAGCTCGGATCCACTAGTAACGGCCGCCAGTGTGCTGGAATTCGCCCTTCTCCCTTAGCCATCCGA
GTGGACGTGCGTCCTCCTTCGGATGCCCAGGTCGGACCGCGAGGAGGTGGAGATGCCATGCCGACCCACG
CTTAACAAATAAACAACAAAAATGAGAAAAACAATCAAACAACCAAAGGTTCAGATTTAGGATCTTGTTT
TTTTCAAGATACATCACACAAGAGTCTTAGCATGGGCAGGCTTCCAGGAGTATCCGGTTCACAGGCAACT
GTAGTCTAGTAGGGATGATCTAGATCTGATATCCTCTAGGGTGATCCACCTGTTGTACCTATGAAGGTGT
CTTTCCACTTCTCTGGATAGATCCTTGATGCTGCCAACGAGTCTGGTAGTCTTCACTATCTTGTAAATCA
ACCTGATCCAGTGAGATGACAGACTCAGGCTAGAATTACAGGCTACCCTTTTGAACACTGAGGTGTCGTT
GGACCAACTCCAAGATAGATAAACGTTCCCTCGAATGACTTGCTTTCTGAAGTAATAAGTTATAGGTCTG
TTATACAGGTCGTGAAGTCTTGCGAAGCTAGGGACGTCACCTAAAGCAGTAGATAGATACATCATAGTAC
TGCAACATATGTTGAAGTGCCTCAGGATTTTGGGATCAGACGGTGGATAGAACGAGGGGTCAGTTAGGGG
TTTGGAAACGTTGAAGACTCTGTTGGAGAAAACTATCATGATGGCTATAATGATAGCCACTTT
