>Addgene plasmid #32634 | pSADdeltaG-F3 | addgene partial sequence | sequence record 76183 | SV40pro-F 5'-TATTTATGCAGAGGCCGAGG-3'
AGTGAGGAGGCTTTTTTGGAGGCCTAGGCTTTTGCAAAAAGCTCCCGGGAGCTTGTATATCCATTTTCGG
ATCTGATCAGCACGTGTTGACAATTAATCATCGGCATAGTATATCGGCATAGTATAATACGACAAGGTGA
GGAACTAAACCATGGCCAAGTTGACCAGTGCCGTTCCGGTGCTCACCGCGCGCGACGTCGCCGGAGCGGT
CGAGTTCTGGACCGACCGGCTCGGGTTCTCCCGGGACTTCGTGGAGGACGACTTCGCCGGTGTGGTCCGG
GACGACGTGACCCTGTTCATCAGCGCGGTCCAGGACCAGGTGGTGCCGGACAACACCCTGGCCTGGGTGT
GGGTGCGCGGCCTGGACGAGCTGTACGCCGAGTGGTCGGAGGTCGTGTCCACGAACTTCCGGGACGCCTC
CGGGCCGGCCATGACCGAGATCGGCGAGCAGCCGTGGGGG
